>Addgene plasmid #238531 | pMpGWB-327-Ef1-MpCKA-K157A-K159A-K160A-K330A-H359A-K362A-TagRFP | addgene full sequence | sequence record 477279 | Addgene NGS Result
TTTCACGCCCTTTTAAATATCCGATTATTCTAATAAACGCTCTTTTCTCTTAGGTTTACCCGCCAATATA
TCCTGTCAAACACTGATAGTTTAAACTGAAGGCGGGAAACGACAATCTGATCCAAGCTCAAGCTGCTCTA
GCATTCGCCATTCAGGCTGCGCAACTGTTGGGAAGGGCGATCGGTGCGGGCCTCTTCGCTATTACGCCAG
CTGGCGAAAGGGGGATGTGCTGCAAGGCGATTAAGTTGGGTAACGCCAGGGTTTTCCCAGTCACGACGTT
GTAAAACGACGGCCAGTGCCAAGCTTGGCCCGGGCAAATGAGTCACACACATTGTTGAGAGACATATCAA
AATAACTCAATTGTAAGGTAAGTTGATAGATTTCCCAGTTAAATGCATTATTTTAACAATATTTGTATCT
CAAATTTTCAAAATCATATCAAATTTGCAGATCTTGATGATGATTCACAACTCTGTCTTCGATTTTTGAT
TGTTAACGGGTATCGATATTTGGGTAACTTAAAAAGAATTTGCTAAAGATCTTAAAAAACAGATTAAAAA
AACCTTTCAAAATAGCTAATCCTTTAAATCCGTTTCACAATATAATGCTCATTGATGATAATCGAAAAGA
TTCCATTTTAAAGTGCATATAAATTGCTTAATTATCTCTTTCTGTCTCGTAATATTTTGTTCTCTCCTAT
TGGATCGGACCCGCATCTTCTCGATCAGTTCACTATACTAATATTTGGTCAACTTCAAGAGAGATTAGAA
CTTCGTTCTCCAAAGTGTAAAGGCCGACAAGCAGAAAAGGAAACTTCAATCAGAAGCCTTCTAGGTTTTC
CCGCGTCCCAAAAAGCGAAGGGAGGACGGGGAGGACGGTGAGGCCAGAAGAAGAAAGCAACAGTAAAATC
TCATGTGATTGCGTGCATGTCATGGATCTATGGGATGCTAGTCCACCGTTTGGAAGTATGTGCAGAAGGA
GAAAGGCGCGGGAGGCCAAAAGCGACTTCGGCCACCTCTCTACTTTCTAGAAAGTTTGCTCGCAGCTTGT
AATAAGCGCGGAAAAGGTACTCGAAAAACCGGAGCAATCGGTGTGGTATCAGCAGTCGGGTTCGCTAAAC
CTACGTCTTCTTATTTTGGAATGTTAAATTGAAAGGGCGTGCCGGCCCTAAGCACGGACGATGTGACAGA
CGGAGGAGTGTGAGCAATTCGGATGACGATGCTGGCCGGCAGTCACGACAAAGAGTCCGAAGGGGCATGG
ACAGGGCAATATATAAATGGAAAAGAGGCTTTGAATATTCCTAACCCTTCGTCGTCGGCCTCCCAACTTG
CCCTCGCATGCTGAATTGGCCGCCTATCTGCGAATGGCCGGCCGCCGACCCTAAGTCGCAATAACTTGAA
CGGAGCCGATGCAAAGTCCTTATCGAACGCTCGTTATTATAAACGGGGCAGACCTAGGTATTTAATTATA
TCAAAACCCTCCGCAATTTCGCTAATCATTCCCTAATTTCTTCTACTTTGGCGTCTAGTGCTGTGGTCGC
GCTTGCTCTCAAAGCTCGCTGGGAGGCAGTGGAGCGTCTGGCTTAAAATCGATCGCCGCAACCCTAGAGT
TCCTTTCACTTCTTTCTCTCTTGCGTGGAGAGCATCGACATCGAAGAGCTGCATCTTGTCTTCTGGTATG
CGCCTTGTGCCCTCGTCTCTGTACGTCGTTACGATTGCTCGATATTGTGATTGTCTAGACCTGAAACCCG
ACTGGAGCTTTTACGTGGTGTCGATTGGGGCCTCGAGCGAGTGATTTTTTAGGTTCGTTTTAGCCAAGTA
CATCCCACTTTGGTCAGTCCTGTTATCTCGGTAAGGTGTTCAGTTCGGTCTCTGGTGCGGAGGTGCCTCG
TAAGTTTCCTGCATGATAGATTTGTCTATCCTTGACTTGAAGAGGAGTCGAAGGTCAGCGAGGTTGGCTG
TGTGCTATGGACGTCGGTGCTCCTTGGTTCCGTGCTTCTATGGGTGTTGCCTCAACAGTATTGATGTGCC
TGCAGAAAGGTTGACTAGAGTTATCAACAAGTTTGTACAAAAAAGCAGGCTTTATGCTACGCCGGTTGCT
TGATGTCCAGAAGGTAGGATGTCGGGACGCATGGAACTACACAGCTTGCTTCGTCCATGTGCGCCACCTT
CAGTCTATTCCCAGCTCTCTCAGTGGGACTTCCAGGGAGGCTCACAATAGCTTTCTCAGCCTGTCCAAAG
TCGTTGAACGAGTGCCGCTAAGCTCACGAAATACAGCAGCGTACGTGGCATATCCTTCTGCCAATCTGGC
TCAAAAAATAGGAAAGTCGATTCGGCGGCCAGGTGTGATGTCCAAGGCCCGAGTTTATGCAGATGTCAAT
GTCCAGAGGCCTAAAGAATATTGGGACTACGAAGCTCTGATAGTTCAATGGGGTGATCAGGAAGATTACG
AAGTGGTCCGTAAGGTTGGACGCGGCAAGTACAGTGAAGTTTTTGAAGGCATCAATTCCGAAAACAATGA
GCGCTGCATCATCAAGATTTTGAAGCCTGTAGCCAAGGCTGCCATAAAGCGAGAAATTAAGATTCTTCAA
AATCTTTGTGGAGGACCAAACATTGTGAAGCTTCTGGATATAGTTCGCGATCAGCAGTCTAAAACTCCCA
GCCTGGTATTTGAGTACGTGAACAATACAGACTTCAAAGTCCTGTATCCCACTTTGACGGATTATGACAT
TCGTTATTATATTCTGGAGCTTCTCAAGGCGCTTGATTACTGCCATTCCCAAGGAATTATGCACAGAGAC
GTCAAGCCTCACAACGTGATGATTGACCATGAGCAGCGGAAGCTTCGACTTATTGACTGGGGTCTTGCTG
AATTTTATCATCCTAGCAAAGAGTACAATGTCCGAGTAGCATCAAGGTACTTTAAAGGCCCCGAGCTTCT
TGTGGACCTACAAGACTATGATTACTCTTTGGACATGTGGAGTCTGGGTTGCATGTTTGCGGGAATGATC
TTTCGGAAAGAGCCTTTTTTCTACGGGCATGACAACCATGATCAGTTGGTCAAGATTGCTGCCGTCTTGG
GTACAGATGAGTTGAATATGTACCTGAATAAGTACCGGTTGGAACTTGATCCTCACTTGGAGGCACTTGT
AGGAAGGGCCAGTAGAGCTCCGTGGTCGAAATTTATGAATAATGACAATCAGCATTTGGTGCTTCCGGAG
GCGGTTGACTTTTTGGATAAGCTTCTTCGGTATGACCATCAGGAACGGTTAACTGCCAGAGAAGCAATGC
TACATCCTTACTTCAATCCCGTCCGAGCAGTGGAGGCAAACAACCGTAATCGGATCCTGTACCCAGCTTT
CTTGTACAAAGTGGTTGATAACAGCGCTGGAGGCTCCGGTGGGAGCATGAGCGAGCTGATTAAGGAGAAC
ATGCACATGAAGCTGTACATGGAGGGCACCGTGAACAACCACCACTTCAAGTGCACATCCGAGGGCGAAG
GCAAGCCCTACGAGGGCACCCAGACCATGAGAATCAAGGTGGTCGAGGGCGGCCCTCTCCCCTTCGCCTT
CGACATCCTGGCTACCAGCTTCATGTACGGCAGCAGAACCTTCATCAACCACACCCAGGGCATCCCCGAC
TTCTTTAAGCAGTCCTTCCCTGAGGGCTTCACATGGGAGAGAGTCACCACATACGAAGACGGGGGCGTGC
TGACCGCTACCCAGGACACCAGCCTCCAGGACGGCTGCCTCATCTACAACGTCAAGATCAGAGGGGTGAA
CTTCCCATCCAACGGCCCTGTGATGCAGAAGAAAACACTCGGCTGGGAGGCCAACACCGAGATGCTGTAC
CCCGCTGACGGCGGCCTGGAAGGCAGAAGCGACATGGCCCTGAAGCTCGTGGGCGGGGGCCACCTGATCT
GCAACTTCAAGACCACATACAGATCCAAGAAACCCGCTAAGAACCTCAAGATGCCCGGCGTCTACTATGT
GGACCACAGACTGGAAAGAATCAAGGAGGCCGACAAAGAGACCTACGTCGAGCAGCACGAGGTGGCTGTG
GCCAGATACTGCGACCTCCCTAGCAAACTGGGGCACAAGTGAGCTTAGAGCTCGAATTTCCCCGATCGTT
CAAACATTTGGCAATAAAGTTTCTTAAGATTGAATCCTGTTGCCGGTCTTGCGATGATTATCATATAATT
TCTGTTGAATTACGTTAAGCATGTAATAATTAACATGTAATGCATGACGTTATTTATGAGATGGGTTTTT
ATGATTAGAGTCCCGCAATTATACATTTAATACGCGATAGAAAACAAAATATAGCGCGCAAACTAGGATA
AATTATCGCGCGCGGTGTCATCTATGTTACTAGATCGGGAATTGGTTCCGGAACCAATTCGTAATCATGT
CATAGCTGTTTCCTGTGTGAAATTGTTATCCGCTCACAATTCCACACAACATACGAGCCGGAAGCATAAA
GTGTAAAGCCTGGGGTGCCTAATGAGTGAGCTAACTCACATTAGGCTGAATTAGGCGCGCCTATTTCTGA
ATTCAACACATTGCGGACGTTTTTAATGTACTGAATTAACGCCGAATTAATTCGGGGGATCTGGATTTTA
GTACTGGATTTTGGTTTTAGGAATTAGAAATTTTATTGATAGAAGTATTTTACAAATACAAATACATACT
AAGGGTTTCTTATATGCTCAACACATGAGCGAAACCCTATAGGAACCCTAATTCCCTTATCTGGGAACTA
CTCACACATTATTATGGAGAAACTCGAGTTAGTATATAGTCCTTCCATCACCCTCTGTGATAATCTCCTT
AAAACTTGCTCCCCCAGGAATCATAGGCAGAACGTGCTCCTGGTGGGGAACTATCACATCCAGTAAATAA
GGACCGGGAGAATCTAGCATAGTTTGAATTGCTGCTCTTAGTTCATCCTTCTTCACCACACGCGCATTTG
GCACCTTGAAACCGTCTGCAACTGTACAGAAGTCGGGGTAGATCTGCTCCTCGTGATCTGGATCACCTAA
GTAAGTATGTGCTCTGTTGGCCTTGTAGAATCTATCCTCCAATTGTACGACCATTCCTAGATGTTGGTTG
TTTAAGATCATGATCTTCACGGGTAACTTCTCCACAAAAATTGTAGCCAACTCCTGTACGTTCATCACAA
AGCTACCATCGCCATCGATGTCGATCACAGGAATATCTGGTTGAGTTGCGGCAGCCCCCAAAGCAGAAGG
AAGTCCGAATCCCATGGCTCCAAGACCTCCAGATGTCAACCAACGCCGCGGTTCGTTGTACTTGAACCAC
TGGGCTGCCCACATTTGATGTTGGCCAACACCAGTAGATATGATGGCATTTCCACCAGTGAGTTCGTACA
GCGTCTGTATGGCAGATTGAGGAGCAATGGCATCCTCGAATACGGGAAACTTCATTGGCCATTTCTGCTT
TTGTTCTTCTAGTTCTGCCACCCAGTTGGAGAAGTCGAAAGTCCTCTTTTGACTCTTCAAGAGGGCATTG
ATTTCACTTAGCGCAGGTTTCACATCAGCACACATGGACACATGGGGCTGTTTGTTCTTTCCAATTTCAG
CAGGGTCAATATCGATATGAACGATGCTGGACCTGCTAGCAAAAGTCTCCAGTTTACCAGTCACTCGATC
GTCGAAACGCACTCCAAATGCCAACAACAGATCTGCTTGGTCCACGGCGTAGTTGGCGTAAACAGTTCCA
TGCATTCCAAGCATTTTCAAACTTAATGGATCAGACTCGGGATACGCTCCCAAACCCATTAAAGTCGATG
TGATAGGAATTCCGGTAAGCTCGACAAATTCCCTCAACTCTTCGCTGGCGTGATTGCAACCTCCTCCAGA
ATACACTACAGGCTTCTTAGAACTAGAAATGAGTCTTATAATCTGCTCGATTAACGTTGGTTCCGGTGGC
CGAGGCAGTCGTTGTAAGTAGCCCTTCAGTTGCATTGGCTGAGACCAATCTGGAATAGCCATTTGCTGTT
GCACGTCCTTGGGAATATCTACCAAGACTGGGCCCGGCCTACCTGAAGCTGCCAAAAAGAAAGCCTCCCT
GATTACGCGAGGGATGTCATCAATGTTCATAACAAGGTAATTGTGCTTGGTGATCGATCTCGTAACCTCC
ACAATTGGAGTTTCTTGAAAAGCATCGGTACCAATCATCCTACTGGATACTTGACCTGTAATGGCCACTA
GTGGCACACTGTCCAAGAGGGCATCAGCGAGCCCGGTAACAAGATTGGTCGCTCCAGGACCGGATGTGGC
TATACAAACCCCTACTCGTCCAGACGATTTAGCATAACCTTCAGCAGCGAAAATCTCCCCCTGCTCGTGG
CGACAGAGAATGTTGCGGATGCTGCTGGAACGTGTAAGAGCCTGGTGAATCTCCATAGACGCTCCGCCGG
GATAAGCGAACACCGTTCTAATCCCTTCTCGCTCAAGAGCCTCCACCAAAATGTCGGCTCCTTTGCGGGG
CTCGTCATCCTTGTAGCGAGACTGAAAGTCGGACGGGGTTGGTGCAACGAGTGACTTCCCGCTGCTAAGC
CGTGGTCCACTCACATCGACTGCAGACTGGATCTTCTCGCTAACAGCTTGGGCTTTCACTTCCAGTGAAC
GCTCAGTCTTCCGAGAGGTGTTGTATGCATGTCCCCTCAGAGCGGCTCCCGAGAAGAAACCACTCCTCAC
CTTTAGCTCTTTAGCTCCCTTGCAACAAGACCTTGCCGATGGCTGCACCTTCTCCAGGCTCGCTATGCTC
AAAGGCACAGCTGCGCATCCACTAATTGACGCCATGCTCGAGAGAGATAGATTTGTAGAGAGAGACTGGT
GATTTCAGCGTGTCCTCTCCAAATGAAATGAACTTCCTTATATAGAGGAAGGGTCTTGCGAAGGATAGTG
GGATTGTGCGTCATCCCTTACGTCAGTGGAGATATCACATCAATCCACTTGCTTTGAAGACGTGGTTGGA
ACGTCTTCTTTTTCCACGATGCTCCTCGTGGGTGGGGGTCCATCTTTGGGACCACTGTCGGCAGAGGCAT
CTTGAACGATAGCCTTTCCTTTATCGCAATTATGGCATTTGTAGGTGCCACCTTCCTTTTCTACTGTCCT
TTTGATGAAGTGACAGATAGCTGGGCAATGGAATCCGAGGAGGTTTCCCGATATTACCCTTTGTTGAAAA
GTCTCAATAGCCCTTTGGTCTTCTGAGACTGTATCTTTGATATTCTTGGAGTAGACGAGAGTGTCGTGCT
CCACCATGTTCACATCAATCCACTTGCTTTGAAGACGTGGTTGGAACGTCTTCTTTTTCCACGATGCTCC
TCGTGGGTGGGGGTCCATCTTTGGGACCACTGTCGGCAGAGGCATCTTGAACGATAGCCTTTCCTTTATC
GCAATTATGGCATTTGTAGGTGCCACCTTCCTTTTCTACTGTCCTTTTGATGAAGTGACAGATAGCTGGG
CAATGGAATCCGAGGAGGTTTCCCGATATTACCCTTTGTTGAAAAGTCTCAATAGCCCTTTGGTCTTCTG
AGACTGTATCTTTGATATTCTTGGAGTAGACGAGAGTGTCGTGCTCCACCATGTTGGCAAGCTGCTCTAG
CCAATACGCAAACCGAATTCAGAAATAAATTCAGCCTAATTCGGCGTTAATTCAGTACATTAAAAACGTC
CGCAATGTGTTATTAAGTTGTCTAAGCGTCAATTTGTTTACACCACAATATATCCTGCCACCAGCCAGCC
AACAGCTCCCCGACCGGCAGCTCGGCACAAAATCACCACTCGATACAGGCAGCCCATCAGTCCGGGACGG
CGTCAGCGGGAGAGCCGTTGTAAGGCGGCAGACTTTGCTCATGTTACCGATGCTATTCGGAAGAACGGCA
ACTAAGCTGCCGGGTTTGAAACACGGATGATCTCGCGGAGGGTAGCATGTTGATTGTAACGATGACAGAG
CGTTGCTGCCTGTGATCAATTCGGGCACGAACCCAGTGGACATAAGCCTGTTCGGTTCGTAAGCTGTAAT
GCAAGTAGCGTATGCGCTCACGCAACTGGTCCAGAACCTTGACCGAACGCAGCGGTGGTAACGGCGCAGT
GGCGGTTTTCATGGCTTGTTATGACTGTTTTTTTGGGGTACAGTCTATGCCTCGGGCATCCAAGCAGCAA
GCGCGTTACGCCGTGGGTCGATGTTTGATGTTATGGAGCAGCAACGATGTTACGCAGCAGGGCAGTCGCC
CTAAAACAAAGTTAAACATCATGGGGGAAGCGGTGATCGCCGAAGTATCGACTCAACTATCAGAGGTAGT
TGGCGTCATCGAGCGCCATCTCGAACCGACGTTGCTGGCCGTACATTTGTACGGCTCCGCAGTGGATGGC
GGCCTGAAGCCACACAGTGATATTGATTTGCTGGTTACGGTGACCGTAAGGCTTGATGAAACAACGCGGC
GAGCTTTGATCAACGACCTTTTGGAAACTTCGGCTTCCCCTGGAGAGAGCGAGATTCTCCGCGCTGTAGA
AGTCACCATTGTTGTGCACGACGACATCATTCCGTGGCGTTATCCAGCTAAGCGCGAACTGCAATTTGGA
GAATGGCAGCGCAATGACATTCTTGCAGGTATCTTCGAGCCAGCCACGATCGACATTGATCTGGCTATCT
TGCTGACAAAAGCAAGAGAACATAGCGTTGCCTTGGTAGGTCCAGCGGCGGAGGAACTCTTTGATCCGGT
TCCTGAACAGGATCTATTTGAGGCGCTAAATGAAACCTTAACGCTATGGAACTCGCCGCCCGACTGGGCT
GGCGATGAGCGAAATGTAGTGCTTACGTTGTCCCGCATTTGGTACAGCGCAGTAACCGGCAAAATCGCGC
CGAAGGATGTCGCTGCCGACTGGGCAATGGAGCGCCTGCCGGCCCAGTATCAGCCCGTCATACTTGAAGC
TAGACAGGCTTATCTTGGACAAGAAGAAGATCGCTTGGCCTCGCGCGCAGATCAGTTGGAAGAATTTGTC
CACTACGTGAAAGGCGAGATCACCAAGGTAGTCGGCAAATAATGTCTAGCTAGAAATTCGTTCAAGCCGA
CGCCGCTTCGCGGCGCGGCTTAACTCAAGCGTTAGATGCACTAAGCACATAATTGCTCACAGCCAAACTA
TCAGGTCAAGTCTGCTTTTATTATTTTTAAGCGTGCATAATAAGCCCTACACAAATTGGGAGATATATCA
TGCATGACCAAAATCCCTTAACGTGAGTTTTCGTTCCACTGAGCGTCAGACCCCGTAGAAAAGATCAAAG
GATCTTCTTGAGATCCTTTTTTTCTGCGCGTAATCTGCTGCTTGCAAACAAAAAAACCACCGCTACCAGC
GGTGGTTTGTTTGCCGGATCAAGAGCTACCAACTCTTTTTCCGAAGGTAACTGGCTTCAGCAGAGCGCAG
ATACCAAATACTGTCCTTCTAGTGTAGCCGTAGTTAGGCCACCACTTCAAGAACTCTGTAGCACCGCCTA
CATACCTCGCTCTGCTAATCCTGTTACCAGTGGCTGCTGCCAGTGGCGATAAGTCGTGTCTTACCGGGTT
GGACTCAAGACGATAGTTACCGGATAAGGCGCAGCGGTCGGGCTGAACGGGGGGTTCGTGCACACAGCCC
AGCTTGGAGCGAACGACCTACACCGAACTGAGATACCTACAGCGTGAGCTATGAGAAAGCGCCACGCTTC
CCGAAGGGAGAAAGGCGGACAGGTATCCGGTAAGCGGCAGGGTCGGAACAGGAGAGCGCACGAGGGAGCT
TCCAGGGGGAAACGCCTGGTATCTTTATAGTCCTGTCGGGTTTCGCCACCTCTGACTTGAGCGTCGATTT
TTGTGATGCTCGTCAGGGGGGCGGAGCCTATGGAAAAACGCCAGCAACGCGGCCTTTTTACGGTTCCTGG
CCTTTTGCTGGCCTTTTGCTCACATGTTCTTTCCTGCGTTATCCCCTGATTCTGTGGATAACCGTATTAC
CGCCTTTGAGTGAGCTGATACCGCTCGCCGCAGCCGAACGACCGAGCGCAGCGAGTCAGTGAGCGAGGAA
GCGGAAGAGCGCCTGATGCGGTATTTTCTCCTTACGCATCTGTGCGGTATTTCACACCGCATATGGTGCA
CTCTCAGTACAATCTGCTCTGATGCCGCATAGTTAAGCCAGTATACACTCCGCTATCGCTACGTGACTGG
GTCATGGCTGCGCCCCGACACCCGCCAACACCCGCTGACGCGCCCTGACGGGCTTGTCTGCTCCCGGCAT
CCGCTTACAGACAAGCTGTGACCGTCTCCGGGAGCTGCATGTGTCAGAGGTTTTCACCGTCATCACCGAA
ACGCGCGAGGCAGGGTGCCTTGATGTGGGCGCCGGCGGTCGAGTGGCGACGGCGCGGCTTGTCCGCGCCC
TGGTAGATTGCCTGGCCGTAGGCCAGCCATTTTTGAGCGGCCAGCGGCCGCGATAGGCCGACGCGAAGCG
GCGGGGCGTAGGGAGCGCAGCGACCGAAGGGTAGGCGCTTTTTGCAGCTCTTCGGCTGTGCGCTGGCCAG
ACAGTTATGCACAGGCCAGGCGGGTTTTAAGAGTTTTAATAAGTTTTAAAGAGTTTTAGGCGGAAAAATC
GCCTTTTTTCTCTTTTATATCAGTCACTTACATGTGTGACCGGTTCCCAATGTACGGCTTTGGGTTCCCA
ATGTACGGGTTCCGGTTCCCAATGTACGGCTTTGGGTTCCCAATGTACGTGCTATCCACAGGAAAGAGAC
CTTTTCGACCTTTTTCCCCTGCTAGGGCAATTTGCCCTAGCATCTGCTCCGTACATTAGGAACCGGCGGA
TGCTTCGCCCTCGATCAGGTTGCGGTAGCGCATGACTAGGATCGGGCCAGCCTGCCCCGCCTCCTCCTTC
AAATCGTACTCCGGCAGGTCATTTGACCCGATCAGCTTGCGCACGGTGAAACAGAACTTCTTGAACTCTC
CGGCGCTGCCACTGCGTTCGTAGATCGTCTTGAACAACCATCTGGCTTCTGCCTTGCCTGCGGCGCGGCG
TGCCAGGCGGTAGAGAAAACGGCCGATGCCGGGATCGATCAAAAAGTAATCGGGGTGAACCGTCAGCACG
TCCGGGTTCTTGCCTTCTGTGATCTCGCGGTACATCCAATCAGCTAGCTCGATCTCGATGTACTCCGGCC
GCCCGGTTTCGCTCTTTACGATCTTGTAGCGGCTAATCAAGGCTTCACCCTCGGATACCGTCACCAGGCG
GCCGTTCTTGGCCTTCTTCGTACGCTGCATGGCAACGTGCGTGGTGTTTAACCGAATGCAGGTTTCTACC
AGGTCGTCTTTCTGCTTTCCGCCATCGGCTCGCCGGCAGAACTTGAGTACGTCCGCAACGTGTGGACGGA
ACACGCGGCCGGGCTTGTCTCCCTTCCCTTCCCGGTATCGGTTCATGGATTCGGTTAGATGGGAAACCGC
CATCAGTACCAGGTCGTAATCCCACACACTGGCCATGCCGGCCGGCCCTGCGGAAACCTCTACGTGCCCG
TCTGGAAGCTCGTAGCGGATCACCTCGCCAGCTCGTCGGTCACGCTTCGACAGACGGAAAACGGCCACGT
CCATGATGCTGCGACTATCGCGGGTGCCCACGTCATAGAGCATCGGAACGAAAAAATCTGGTTGCTCGTC
GCCCTTGGGCGGCTTCCTAATCGACGGCGCACCGGCTGCCGGCGGTTGCCGGGATTCTTTGCGGATTCGA
TCAGCGGCCGCTTGCCACGATTCACCGGGGCGTGCTTCTGCCTCGATGCGTTGCCGCTGGGCGGCCTGCG
CGGCCTTCAACTTCTCCACCAGGTCATCACCCAGCGCCGCGCCGATTTGTACCGGGCCGGATGGTTTGCG
ACCGCTCACGCCGATTCCTCGGGCTTGGGGGTTCCAGTGCCATTGCAGGGCCGGCAGACAACCCAGCCGC
TTACGCCTGGCCAACCGCCCGTTCCTCCACACATGGGGCATTCCACGGCGTCGGTGCCTGGTTGTTCTTG
ATTTTCCATGCCGCCTCCTTTAGCCGCTAAAATTCATCTACTCATTTATTCATTTGCTCATTTACTCTGG
TAGCTGCGCGATGTATTCAGATAGCAGCTCGGTAATGGTCTTGCCTTGGCGTACCGCGTACATCTTCAGC
TTGGTGTGATCCTCCGCCGGCAACTGAAAGTTGACCCGCTTCATGGCTGGCGTGTCTGCCAGGCTGGCCA
ACGTTGCAGCCTTGCTGCTGCGTGCGCTCGGACGGCCGGCACTTAGCGTGTTTGTGCTTTTGCTCATTTT
CTCTTTACCTCATTAACTCAAATGAGTTTTGATTTAATTTCAGCGGCCAGCGCCTGGACCTCGCGGGCAG
CGTCGCCCTCGGGTTCTGATTCAAGAACGGTTGTGCCGGCGGCGGCAGTGCCTGGGTAGCTCACGCGCTG
CGTGATACGGGACTCAAGAATGGGCAGCTCGTACCCGGCCAGCGCCTCGGCAACCTCACCGCCGATGCGC
GTGCCTTTGATCGCCCGCGACACGACAAAGGCCGCTTGTAGCCTTCCATCCGTGACCTCAATGCGCTGCT
TAACCAGCTCCACCAGGTCGGCGGTGGCCCATATGTCGTAAGGGCTTGGCTGCACCGGAATCAGCACGAA
GTCGGCTGCCTTGATCGCGGACACAGCCAAGTCCGCCGCCTGGGGCGCTCCGTCGATCACTACGAAGTCG
CGCCGGCCGATGGCCTTCACGTCGCGGTCAATCGTCGGGCGGTCGATGCCGACAACGGTTAGCGGTTGAT
CTTCCCGCACGGCCGCCCAATCGCGGGCACTGCCCTGGGGATCGGAATCGACTAACAGAACATCGGCCCC
GGCGAGTTGCAGGGCGCGGGCTAGATGGGTTGCGATGGTCGTCTTGCCTGACCCGCCTTTCTGGTTAAGT
ACAGCGATAACCTTCATGCGTTCCCCTTGCGTATTTGTTTATTTACTCATCGCATCATATACGCAGCGAC
CGCATGACGCAAGCTGTTTTACTCAAATACACATCACCTTTTTAGACGGCGGCGCTCGGTTTCTTCAGCG
GCCAAGCTGGCCGGCCAGGCCGCCAGCTTGGCATCAGACAAACCGGCCAGGATTTCATGCAGCCGCACGG
TTGAGACGTGCGCGGGCGGCTCGAACACGTACCCGGCCGCGATCATCTCCGCCTCGATCTCTTCGGTAAT
GAAAAACGGTTCGTCCTGGCCGTCCTGGTGCGGTTTCATGCTTGTTCCTCTTGGCGTTCATTCTCGGCGG
CCGCCAGGGCGTCGGCCTCGGTCAATGCGTCCTCACGGAAGGCACCGCGCCGCCTGGCCTCGGTGGGCGT
CACTTCCTCGCTGCGCTCAAGTGCGCGGTACAGGGTCGAGCGATGCACGCCAAGCAGTGCAGCCGCCTCT
TTCACGGTGCGGCCTTCCTGGTCGATCAGCTCGCGGGCGTGCGCGATCTGTGCCGGGGTGAGGGTAGGGC
GGGGGCCAAACTTCACGCCTCGGGCCTTGGCGGCCTCGCGCCCGCTCCGGGTGCGGTCGATGATTAGGGA
ACGCTCGAACTCGGCAATGCCGGCGAACACGGTCAACACCATGCGGCCGGCCGGCGTGGTGGTGTCGGCC
CACGGCTCTGCCAGGCTACGCAGGCCCGCGCCGGCCTCCTGGATGCGCTCGGCAATGTCCAGTAGGTCGC
GGGTGCTGCGGGCCAGGCGGTCTAGCCTGGTCACTGTCACAACGTCGCCAGGGCGTAGGTGGTCAAGCAT
CCTGGCCAGCTCCGGGCGGTCGCGCCTGGTGCCGGTGATCTTCTCGGAAAACAGCTTGGTGCAGCCGGCC
GCGTGCAGTTCGGCCCGTTGGTTGGTCAAGTCCTGGTCGTCGGTGCTGACGCGGGCATAGCCCAGCAGGC
CAGCGGCGGCGCTCTTGTTCATGGCGTAATGTCTCCGGTTCTAGTCGCAAGTATTCTACTTTATGCGACT
AAAACACGCGACAAGAAAACGCCAGGAAAAGGGCAGGGCGGCAGCCTGTCGCGTAACTTAGGACTTGTGC
GACATGTCGTTTTCAGAAGACGGCTGCACTGAACGTCAGAAGCCGACTGCACTATAGCAGCGGAGGGGTT
GGATCAAAGTACTTTGATCCCGAGGGGAACCCTGTGGTTGGCATGCACATACAAATGGACGAACGGATAA
ACCT
Features (pLannotate 1.2.2; 24 found; start..end, strand, type, name):
     54..78      -  misc_feature   RB T-DNA repeat: right border repeat from nopaline C58 T-DNA
    144..298     -  CDS            lacZα (fragment): LacZα fragment of β-galactosidase; lacZ fragment
   2057..2081    +  protein_bind   attB1: mutant version of attB; recombination site for the Gateway® BP reaction BP Clonase™
   2348..3343    +  CDS            ACK2: CSK2A_MAIZE - Experimental evidence at protein level: Swiss-Prot protein existence level 1. Casein kinases are operationally defined by their preferential utilization of acidic proteins such as caseins as substrates. The alpha chain contains the catalytic site. From Zea mays (Maize).
   3351..3375    -  protein_bind   attB2: mutant version of attB; recombination site for the Gateway® BP reaction BP Clonase™
   3407..4099    +  CDS            TagRFP: TagRFP is a basic (constitutively fluorescent) red fluorescent protein published in 2007, derived from Entacmaea quadricolor. It has very low acid sensitivity.
   4124..4376    +  terminator     NOS terminator: nopaline synthase terminator and poly(A) signal
   4431..4453    -  protein_bind   lac operator (fragment): The lac repressor binds to the lac operator to inhibit transcription in E. coli. This inhibition can be relieved by adding lactose or isopropyl-β-D-thiogalactopyranoside (IPTG). lac repressor encoded by lacI
   4457..4487    -  promoter       lac promoter: promoter for the E. coli lac operon
   4502..4523    -  protein_bind   CAP binding site: CAP binding activates transcription in the presence of cAMP. E. coli catabolite activator protein
   4608..4782    -  polyA_signal   CaMV poly(A) signal: cauliflower mosaic virus polyadenylation signal
   4792..6537    -  CDS            ALS SURB (fragment): ILVB2_TOBAC - Experimental evidence at protein level: Swiss-Prot protein existence level 1. From Nicotiana tabacum (Common tobacco).
   6865..7541    -  promoter       CaMV 35S promoter (enhanced): cauliflower mosaic virus 35S promoter with a duplicated enhancer region
   7736..7760    -  misc_feature   LB T-DNA repeat: left border repeat from nopaline C58 T-DNA
   8019..8042    +  promoter       Pc promoter (fragment): intI1 (promoter lies within the coding sequence); class 1 integron promoter
   8218..8274    +  CDS            GmR (fragment): gentamycin acetyltransferase; aacC1; confers resistance to gentamycin
   8285..9072    +  CDS            SmR (fragment): aminoglycoside adenylyltransferase (Murphy, 1985); aadA; confers resistance to spectinomycin and streptomycin
   9318..9906    +  rep_origin     ori: high-copy-number ColE1/pMB1/pBR322/pUC origin of replication
  10092..10232   -  misc_feature   bom: basis of mobility region from pBR322
  10334..10373   -  CDS            rop (fragment): Rop protein, which maintains plasmids at low copy number; rop
  10576..10770   -  rep_origin     pVS1 oriV: origin of replication for the Pseudomonas plasmid pVS1 (Heeb et al., 2000)
  10836..11909   -  CDS            pVS1 RepA: replication protein from the Pseudomonas plasmid pVS1 (Heeb et al., 2000)
  12338..12967   -  CDS            pVS1 StaA: stability protein from the Pseudomonas plasmid pVS1 (Heeb et al., 2000)
  13527..13928   -  CDS            Y4CG_SINFN (fragment): Protein inferred from homology: Swiss-Prot protein existence level 3. From Sinorhizobium fredii (strain NBRC 101917 / NGR234).
