[The description below was written by a language model from this plasmid's Addgene catalogue record and pLannotate feature annotations shown in this document.]
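Description:
pMpGWB-327-Ef1-MpCKA-K157A-K159A-K160A-K330A-H359A-K362A-TagRFP is a 14.2 kb binary T-DNA plasmid for plant expression, built by Gateway cloning in the pMpGWB300-series backbone designed for the liverwort Marchantia polymorpha. Outside the T-DNA borders it carries a high-copy ColE1/pUC-type origin with a bom site for propagation in E. coli, and the pVS1 oriV, RepA and StaA functions, which in binary vectors support replication and stable maintenance in Agrobacterium. Bacterial selection is by spectinomycin through the aadA (SmR) gene.

Between the nopaline-type right and left border repeats lie two cassettes. The payload is the M. polymorpha casein kinase 2 alpha catalytic subunit (MpCKA, Mp8g05810), flanked by attB1 and attB2 sites left by the Gateway reaction. The annotation tool recognised it by homology to the maize CK2 alpha protein. The coding sequence carries six alanine substitutions (K157A, K159A, K160A, K330A, H359A, K362A) and is fused at its C terminus to the red fluorescent protein TagRFP, followed by the NOS terminator. The plasmid name indicates an EF1 promoter. No promoter is annotated in the roughly 1.7 kb unannotated stretch upstream of attB1 where it would be expected, so its identity rests on the name alone. The second cassette, in the opposite orientation, places an acetolactate synthase coding sequence (matched to tobacco ALS SURB) under an enhanced CaMV 35S promoter with a CaMV poly(A) signal. Such ALS genes usually act as herbicide-resistance markers for selecting transformed plants, though the record does not name the selective agent.

The construct is intended for expressing this mutant CK2 alpha as a fluorescent fusion in plants. The record does not state the functional rationale for the mutations.
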