Addgene plasmid #238531: pMpGWB-327-Ef1-MpCKA-K157A-K159A-K160A-K330A-H359A-K362A-TagRFP
Purpose: Plant expression of M. polymorpha CK2 alpha K157A, K159A,K160A, K330A, H359A,K362A, tagged with TagRFP
Depositing lab: Michael Hothorn. Depositing organization: University of Geneva.
Backbone
  Vector backbone: pMpGWB300
  Backbone manufacturer: Takayuki Kohchi (Addgene plasmid # 68628)
  Vector type: Plant Expression
Growth in bacteria
  Bacterial resistance: Spectinomycin, 50 μg/mL
  Growth temperature: 37°C
  Growth strain: DH5alpha
  Copy number: High Copy
Gene/Insert
  Gene/Insert name: MpCKA (alt name: Mp8g05810)
  Species: M. polymorpha
  Mutation: K157A, K159A,K160A, K330A, H359A,K362A
  Tag / fusion protein: TagRFP (C terminal on insert)
  Cloning method: Gateway Cloning
Terms and licenses: Academic/Nonprofit Terms; Industry Terms: Not Available to Industry
How to cite: pMpGWB-327-Ef1-MpCKA-K157A-K159A-K160A-K330A-H359A-K362A-TagRFP was a gift from Michael Hothorn (Addgene plasmid # 238531 ; http://n2t.net/addgene:238531 ; RRID:Addgene_238531)
